>Addgene plasmid #114697 | pTK630 | addgene full sequence | sequence record 225119 | Addgene NGS Result
CTAAATTGTAAGCGTTAATATTTTGTTAAAATTCGCGTTAAATTTTTGTTAAATCAGCTCATTTTTTAAC
CAATAGGCCGAAATCGGCAAAATCCCTTATAAATCAAAAGAATAGACCGAGATAGGGT
[37 nt withheld, positions 129-165]
AAAGAACGTGGACTCCAACGTCAAAGG
[49 nt withheld, positions 193-241]
T
[91 nt withheld, positions 243-333]
G
[124 nt withheld, positions 335-458]
CCCATTCGCCATTCAGGCTGCGCAACTGTTGGGAAGGGCGATCGGTGCGGGCCTCTTCGCTATTACGCCA
GCTGGCGAAAGGGGGATGTGCTGCAAGGCGATTAAGTTGGGTAACGCCAGGGTTTTCCCAGTCACGACGT
TGTAAAACGACGGCCAGTGAGCGCGCGTAATACGACTCACTATAGGGCGAATTGGAGCTCGGAACTCTGG
TGGGAGGGGAGGGTCAGTGAAATTGGCTCTGGCGCGGGCGTCCTCCCACCCTCCCCTTCCTTCGGGGGAG
TCGGTTTACCCGCCGCCTGCTTGTCTTCGACACCTGATTGGCTGTCGAAGCTGTGGGACCGGGCCCTTGC
TACTGGCTCGAGTCTCACATGAGCGAAACCACTGCGCGGGGCGCGGGGGTGGCGGGGAGGCGGGCGTTGG
TACGGTCCTCCCCGAGGCCGAGCGCCGCAGTGTCTGGCCCCGCGCCCCTGCGCAACGTGGCAGGAAGCGC
GCGCTGGAGGCGGGGGCGGGCTGCCGGCCGAGACTTCTGGATGGCGGCGGCCGCGGCTCCGCCCCGGGTT
CCCACCGCCTGAAGGGCGAGACAAGCCCGACCTGCTACAGGCACTCGTGGGGGTGGGGGAGGAGCGGGGG
TCGGTCCGGCTGGTTTGTGGGTGGGAGGCGCTTGTTCTCCAAAAACCGGCGCGAAGCTGAGTCAGTGAGC
GAGGAAGCTCGGGGCAGTGAAAAAAATGCTTTATTTGTGAAATTTGTGATGCTATTGCTTTATTTGTAAC
CATTATAAGCTGCAATAAACAAGTTAACAACAACAATTGCATTCATTTTATGTTTCAGGTTCAGGGGGAG
GTGTGGGAGGTTTTTTAAAGCAAGTAAAACCTCTACAAATGTGGTATGGCTGATTATGATCCTCTGGAGA
TTTACCCGGGGAGCATGTCAAGGTCAAAATCGTCAAGAGCGTCAGCAGGCAGCATATCAAGGTCAAAGTC
GTCAAGGGCATCGGCTGGGAGCATGTCTAAGTCAAAATCGTCAAGGGCGTCGGTCGGCCCGCCGCTTTCG
CACTTTAGCTGTTTCTCCAGGCCACATATGATTAGTTCCAGGCCGAAAAGGAAGGCAGGTTCGGCTCCCT
GCCGGTCGAACAGCTCAATTGCTTGTTTCAGAAGTGGGGGCATAGAATCGGTGGTAGGTGTCTCTCTTTC
CTCTTTTGCTACTTGATGCTCCTGTTCCTCCAATACGCAGCCCAGTGTAAAGTGGCCCACGGCGGACAGA
GCGTACAGTGCGTTCTCCAGGGAGAAGCCTTGCTGACACAGGAACGCGAGCTGATTTTCCAGGGTTTCGT
ACTGTTTCTCTGTTGGGCGGGTGCCGAGATGCACTTTAGCCCCGTCGCGATGTGAGAGGAGAGCACAGCG
GTATGACTTGGCGTTGTTCCGCAGAAAGTCTTGCCATGACTCGCCTTCCAGGGGGCAGGAGTGGGTATGA
TGCCTGTCCAGCATCTCGATTGGCAGGGCATCGAGCAGGGCCCGCTTGTTCTTCACGTGCCAGTACAGGG
TAGGCTGCTCAACTCCCAGCTTTTGAGCGAGTTTCCTTGTCGTCAGGCCTTCGATACCGACTCCATTGAG
TAATTCCAGAGCAGAGTTTATGACTTTGCTCTTGTCCAGTCTAGACATGGTAATTCGATGATCCCCCTGG
GGAGAGAGGTCGGTGATTCGGTCAACGAGGGAGCCGACTGCCGACGTGCGCTCCGGAGGCTTGCAGAATG
CGGAACACCGCGCGGGCAGGAACAGGGCCCACACTACCGCCCCACACCCCGCCTCCCGCACCGCCCCTTC
CCGGCCGCTGCTCTCGGCGCGCCCTGCTGAGCAGCCGCTATTGGCCACAGCCCATCGCGGTCGGCGCGCT
GCCATTGCTCCCTGGCGCTGTCCGTCTGCGAGGGTACTAGTGAGACGTGCGGCTTCCGTTTGTCACGTCC
GGCACGCCGCGAACCGCAAGGAACCTTCCCGACTTAGGGGCGGAGCAGGAAGCGTCGCCGGGGGGCCCAC
AAGGGTAGCGGCGAAGATCCGGGTGACGCTGCGAACGGACGTGAAGAATGTGCGAGACCCAGGGTCGGCG
CCGCTGCGTTTCCCGGAACCACGCCCAGAGCAGCCGCGTCCCTGCGCAAACCCAGGGCTGCCTTGGAAAA
GGCGCAACCCCAACCCCGTGGAATTATCACCTCGAGAATAAAATATCTTTATTTTCATTACATCTGTGTG
TTGGTTTTTTGTGTGAATCGATAGTACTAACATACGCTCTCCATCAAAACAAAACGAAACAAAACAAACT
AGCAAAATAGGCTGTCCCCAGTGCAAGTGCAGGTGCCAGAACATTTCTCTCTCGAGTTTACTCCCTATCA
GTGATAGAGAACGTATGAAGAGTTTACTCCCTATCAGTGATAGAGAACGTATGCAGACTTTACTCCCTAT
CAGTGATAGAGAACGTATAAGGAGTTTACTCCCTATCAGTGATAGAGAACGTATGACCAGTTTACTCCCT
ATCAGTGATAGAGAACGTATCTACAGTTTACTCCCTATCAGTGATAGAGAACGTATATCCAGTTTACTCC
CTATCAGTGATAGAGAACGTATAAGCTTTGCTTATGTAAACCAGGGCGCCTATAAAAGAGTGCTGATTTT
TTGAGTAAACTTCAATTCCACAACACTTTTGTCTTATACCAACTTTCCGTACCACTTCCTACCCTCGTAA
AGAATTCGCGGCCGCACGCGTGGAGGTGGATCTGCCACCATGGTGTCTAAGGGCGAAGAGCTGATTAAGG
AGAACATGCACATGAAGCTGTACATGGAGGGCACCGTGAACAACCACCACTTCAAGTGCACATCCGAGGG
CGAAGGCAAGCCCTACGAGGGCACCCAGACCATGAGAATCAAGGTGGTCGAGGGCGGCCCTCTCCCCTTC
GCCTTCGACATCCTGGCTACCAGCTTCATGTACGGCAGCAGAACCTTCATCAACCACACCCAGGGCATCC
CCGACTTCTTTAAGCAGTCCTTCCCTGAGGGCTTCACATGGGAGAGAGTCACCACATACGAAGACGGGGG
CGTGCTGACCGCTACCCAGGACACCAGCCTCCAGGACGGCTGCCTCATCTACAACGTCAAGATCAGAGGG
GTGAACTTCCCATCCAACGGCCCTGTGATGCAGAAGAAAACACTCGGCTGGGAGGCCAACACCGAGATGC
TGTACCCCGCTGACGGCGGCCTGGAAGGCAGAACCGACATGGCCCTGAAGCTCGTGGGCGGGGGCCACCT
GATCTGCAACTTCAAGACCACATACAGATCCAAGAAACCCGCTAAGAACCTCAAGATGCCCGGCGTCTAC
TATGTGGACCACAGACTGGAAAGAATCAAGGAGGCCGACAAAGAGACCTACGTCGAGCAGCACGAGGTGG
CTGTGGCCAGATACTGCGACCTCCCTAGCAAACTGGGGCACAAACTTAATGGCATGGACGAGCTGTACAA
GTCCGGACTCAGATCTCGAGCTCAAGCTTCGAACGAATTCGGCATTGATCTGAGCGGCCTGACCCTGCAG
GAATTCAGCTCCCCGAAACGCCCTAAGCTGCTGCGTGAATATTACGATTGGCTGGTTGATAACAGCTTTA
CCCCATATCTGGTGGTGGATGCCACATACCTGGGCGTGAACGTGCCCGTGGAGTATGTGAAAGACGGTCA
GATCGTGCTGAATCTGTCTGCAAGTGCGACCGGCAACCTGCAACTGACAAATGATTTTATCCAGTTCAAC
GCCCGCTTTAAGGGCGTGTCTCGTGAACTGTATATCCCGATGGGTGCCGCTCTGGCCATTTACGCTCGCG
AGAACGGCGATGGTGTGATGTTCGAACCAGAAGAAATCTATGACGAGCTGAATATTGGTTAAACCGGTGG
ATCCAGATCTCTGCAGCATATGTCTAGAGGATCATAATCAGCCATACCACATTTGTAGAGGTTTTACTTG
CTTTAAAAAACCTCCCACACCTCCCCCTGAACCTGAAACATAAAATGAATGCAATTGTTGTTGTTAACTT
GTTTATTGCAGCTTATAATGGTTACAAATAAAGCAATAGCATCACAAATTTCACAAATAAAGCATTTTTT
TCACTGCCGACGTCAGGTGGCACTTTTCGGGGTTGGGGTTGCGCCTTTTCCAAGGCAGCCCTGGGTTTGC
GCAGGGACGCGGCTGCTCTGGGCGTGGTTCCGGGAAACGCAGCGGCGCCGACCCTGGGTCTCGCACATTC
TTCACGTCCGTTCGCAGCGTCACCCGGATCTTCGCCGCTACCCTTGTGGGCCCCCCGGCGACGCTTCCTG
CTCCGCCCCTAAGTCGGGAAGGTTCCTTGCGGTTCGCGGCGTGCCGGACGTGACAAACGGAAGCCGCACG
TCTCACTAGTACCCTCGCAGACGGACAGCGCCAGGGAGCAATGGCAGCGCGCCGACCGCGATGGGCTGTG
GCCAATAGCGGCTGCTCAGCAGGGCGCGCCGAGAGCAGCGGCCGGGAAGGGGCGGTGCGGGAGGCGGGGT
GTGGGGCGGTAGTGTGGGCCCTGTTCCTGCCCGCGCGGTGTTCCGCATTCTGCAAGCCTCCGGAGCGCAC
GTCGGCAGTCGGCTCCCTCGTTGACCGAATCACCGACCTCTCTCCCCAGGGGGATCCACCGGAGCTTACC
ATGGATAGATCCGGAAAGCCTGAACTCACCGCGACGTCTGTCGAGAAGTTTCTGATCGAAAAGTTCGACA
GCGTCTCCGACCTGATGCAGCTCTCGGAGGGCGAAGAATCTCGTGCTTTCAGCTTCGATGTAGGAGGGCG
TGGATATGTCCTGCGGGTAAATAGCTGCGCCGATGGTTTCTACAAAGATCGTTATGTTTATCGGCACTTT
GCATCGGCCGCGCTCCCGATTCCGGAAGTGCTTGACATTGGGGAATTCAGCGAGAGCCTGACCTATTGCA
TCTCCCGCCGTGCACAGGGTGTCACGTTGCAAGACCTGCCTGAAACCGAACTGCCCGCTGTTCTGCAGCC
GGTCGCGGAGGCCATGGATGCGATCGCTGCGGCCGATCTTAGCCAGACGAGCGGGTTCGGCCCATTCGGA
CCGCAAGGAATCGGTCAATACACTACATGGCGTGATTTCATATGCGCGATTGCTGATCCCCATGTGTATC
ACTGGCAAACTGTGATGGACGACACCGTCAGTGCGTCCGTCGCGCAGGCTCTCGATGAGCTGATGCTTTG
GGCCGAGGACTGCCCCGAAGTCCGGCACCTCGTGCACGCGGATTTCGGCTCCAACAATGTCCTGACGGAC
AATGGCCGCATAACAGCGGTCATTGACTGGAGCGAGGCGATGTTCGGGGATTCCCAATACGAGGTCGCCA
ACATCTTCTTCTGGAGGCCGTGGTTGGCTTGTATGGAGCAGCAGACGCGCTACTTCGAGCGGAGGCATCC
GGAGCTTGCAGGATCGCCGCGGCTCCGGGCGTATATGCTCCGCATTGGTCTTGACCAACTCTATCAGAGC
TTGGTTGACGGCAATTTCGATGATGCAGCTTGGGCGCAGGGTCGATGCGACGCAATCGTCCGATCCGGAG
CCGGGACTGTCGGGCGTACACAAATCGCCCGCAGAAGCGCGGCCGTCTGGACCGATGGCTGTGTAGAAGT
ACTCGCCGATAGTGGAAACCGACGCCCCAGCACTCGTCCGAGGGCAAAGGAATAGAGTAGATGCCGACCG
AACAAGAGCTGATTTCGAGAACGCCTCAGCCAGCAACTCGCGCGAGCCTAGCAAGGCAAATGCGAGAGAA
CGGCCTTACGCTTGGTGGCACAGTTCTCGTCCACAGTTCGCTAAGCTCGCTCGGCTGGGTCGCGGGAGGG
CCGGTCGCAGTGATTCAGGCCCTTCTGGATTGTGTTGGTCCCCAGGGCACGATTGTCATGCCCACGCACT
CGGGTGATCTGACTGATCCCGCAGATTGGAGATCGCCGCCCGTGCCTGCCGATTGGGTGCAGATCTCTAG
AGCTCGCTGATCAGCCTCGACTGTGCCTTCTAGTTGCCAGCCATCTGTTGTTTGCCCCTCCCCCGTGCCT
TCCTTGACCCTGGAAGGTGCCACTCCCACTGTCCTTTCCTAATAAAATGAGGAAATTGCATCGCATTGTC
TGAGTAGGTGTCATTCTATTCTGGGGGGTGGGGTGGGGCAGGACAGCAAGGGGGAGGATTGGGAAGACAA
TAGCAGGCATGCTGGGGATGCGGTGGGCTCTATGGCTTCTGAGGCGGAAAGAACCAGCTGGGGCTCGATG
AGGGAGCTGCGGTGGAGGAGGTGGAGAGAAGGCCGCACCCTTCTGGGCAGGGGGAGGGGAGTGCCGCAAT
ACCTTTATGGGAGTTCTCTGCTGCCTCCCGTCTTGTAAGGACCGCCCTGGGCCTGGAAGAAGCCCTCCCT
CCTTTCCTCCTCGCGTGATCTCGTCATCGCCTCCATGTCGAGTCGCTTCTCGATTATGGGCGGGATTCTT
TTGCCTAGGCTTAAGGGGCTAACTTGGTCCCTGGGCGTTGCCCTGCAGGGGAGTGAGCAGCTGTAAGATT
TGAGGGGCGACTCCGATTAGTTTATCTTCCCACGGACTAGAGTTGGTGTCGAGGTTATTGTAATAAGGGT
GGGGTAGGGAAATGGAGCTTAGTCATTCACCTGGGGCTGATTTTATGCAACGAGACTGCGGATTATCACT
AATCATTTTTGGAGCATTTTTCTAGAGACAGACATAAAGCATGATCACCTGAGTTTTATACCATTTGAGA
CCCTTGCTGCACCACCAAAGTGTAGCATCAGGTTAAATCTTAATAGAAAAATTTTAGCTTTTGCTTGAGA
AACCAGTGCTTCCCTCCCTCACCCTCTCTCCCCAGGCTCTCTACCCCTTTGCATCCCTACCAGGCATCTT
AGCAACTCTCACTCATACTTGATCCCATTTTCCATTTGTTGTACTTGCTCCTCCAGTATTCAGACATAGC
ACTAGCTTTCTCCCTCTCTTGATCTTGGGTAGCCTGGTGTCTCGCGAAACCAGACAGATTGGTTCCACCA
CAAATTAAGGCTTGAGCTGGGGCTTGACTCTTACCCAGCAGTGCTTTTATTCCTCCCTAGTTCACGTTCT
TAAATGTTTATCTTGATTTTCATTTTATCCTTTTTCCTTAGCTGGGATTCTGTCCCTGACCGTCTTCACA
GTCCAGGTGATCTTGACTACTGCTTTACAGAGAATTGGATCTGAGGTTAGGCAACATCTCCCTTTTTCTT
CCTCTAAATACCTCTCATTTCTGTTCTTACCAGTTAGTAACTGATCTCAGATGCCTGTGTGATAGCTGGT
ACCCAGCTTTTGTTCCCTTTAGTGAGGGTTAATTGCGCGCTTGGCGTAATCATGGTCATAGCTGTTTCCT
GTGTGAAATTGTTATCCGCTCACAATTCCACACAACATACGAGCCGGGAGCATAAAGTGTAAAGCCTGGG
GTGCCTAATGAGTGAGCTAACTCACATTAATTGCGTTGCGCTCACTGCCCGCTTTCCAGTCGGGAAACCT
GTCGTGCCAGCTGCATTAATGAATCGGCCAACGCGCGGGGAGAGGCGGTTTGCGTATTGGGCGCTCTTCC
GCTTCCTCGCTCACTGACTCGCTGCGCTCGGTCGTTCGGCTGCGGCGAGCGGTATCAGCTCACTCAAAGG
CGGTAATACGGTTATCCACAGAATCAGGGGATAACGCAGGAAAGAACATGTGAGCAAAAGGCCAGCAAAA
GGCCAGGAACCGTAAAAAGGCCGCGTTGCTGGCGTTTTTCCATAGGCTCCGCCCCCCTGACGAGCATCAC
AAAAATCGACGCTCAAGTCAGAGGTGGCGAAACCCGACAGGACTATAAAGATACCAGGCGTTTCCCCCTG
GAAGCTCCCTCGTGCGCTCTCCTGTTCCGACCCTGCCGCTTACCGGATACCTGTCCGCCTTTCTCCCTTC
GGGAAGCGTGGCGCTTTCTCATAGCTCACGCTGTAGGTATCTCAGTTCGGTGTAGGTCGTTCGCTCCAAG
CTGGGCTGTGTGCACGAACCCCCCGTTCAGCCCGACCGCTGCGCCTTATCCGGTAACTATCGTCTTGAGT
CCAACCCGGTAAGACACGACTTATCGCCACTGGCAGCAGCCACTGGTAACAGGATTAGCAGAGCGAGGTA
TGTAGGCGGTGCTACAGAGTTCTTGAAGTGGTGGCCTAACTACGGCTACACTAGAAGAACAGTATTTGGT
ATCTGCGCTCTGCTGAAGCCAGTTACCTTCGGAAAAAGAGTTGGTAGCTCTTGATCCGGCAAACAAACCA
CCGCTGGTAGCGGTGGTTTTTTTGTTTGCAAGCAGCAGATTACGCGCAGAAAAAAAGGATCTCAAGAAGA
TCCTTTGATCTTTTCTACGGGGTCTGACGCTCAGTGGAACGAAAACTCACGTTAAGGGATTTTGGTCATG
AGATTATCAAAAAGGATCTTCACCTAGATCCTTTTAAATTAAAAATGAAGTTTTAAATCAATCTAAAGTA
TATATGAGTAAACTTGGTCTGACAGTTACCAATGCTTAATCAGTGAGGCACCTATCTCAGCGATCTGTCT
ATTTCGTTCATCCATAGTTGCCTGACTCCCCGTCGTGTAGATAACTACGATACGGGAGGGCTTACCATCT
GGCCCCAGTGCTGCAATGATACCGCGAGACCCACGCTCACCGGCTCCAGATTTATCAGCAATAAACCAGC
CAGCCGGAAGGGCCGAGCGCAGAAGTGGTCCTGCAACTTTATCCGCCTCCATCCAGTCTATTAATTGTTG
CCGGGAAGCTAGAGTAAGTAGTTCGCCAGTTAATAGTTTGCGCAACGTTGTTGCCATTGCTACAGGCATC
GTGGTGTCACGCTCGTCGTTTGGTATGGCTTCATTCAGCTCCGGTTCCCAACGATCAAGGCGAGTTACAT
GATCCCCCATGTTGTGCAAAAAAGCGGTTAGCTCCTTCGGTCCTCCGATCGTTGTCAGAAGTAAGTTGGC
CGCAGTGTTATCACTCATGGTTATGGCAGCACTGCATAATTCTCTTACTGTCATGCCATCCGTAAGATGC
TTTTCTGTGACTGGTGAGTACTCAACCAAGTCATTCTGAGAATAGTGTATGCGGCGACCGAGTTGCTCTT
GCCCGGCGTCAATACGGGATAATACCGCGCCACATAGCAGAACTTTAAAAGTGCTCATCATTGGAAAACG
TTCTTCGGGGCGAAAACTCTCAAGGATCTTACCGCTGTTGAGATCCAGTTCGATGTAACCCACTCGTGCA
CCCAACTGATCTTCAGCATCTTTTACTTTCACCAGCGTTTCTGGGTGAGCAAAAACAGGAAGGCAAAATG
CCGCAAAAAAGGGAATAAGGGCGACACGGAAATGTTGAATACTCATACTCTTCCTTTTTCAATATTATTG
AAGCATTTATCAGGGTTATTGTCTCATGAGCGGATACATATTTGAATGTATTTAGAAAAATAAACAAATA
GGGGTTCCGCGCACATTTCCCCGAAAAGTGCCAC
Features (pLannotate 1.2.2; 28 found; start..end, strand, type, name):
     30..458     -  rep_origin     f1 ori (sequence partly withheld): f1 bacteriophage origin of replication; arrow indicates direction of (+) strand synthesis
    463..618     -  CDS            lacZα (fragment): LacZα fragment of β-galactosidase; lacZ fragment
    626..644     +  promoter       T7 promoter: promoter for bacteriophage T7 RNA polymerase
   1172..1253    -  polyA_signal   SV40 poly(A) signal: SV40 polyadenylation signal
   1276..1359    -  CDS            large T antigen (fragment): large T antigen from SV40 (simian virus 40)
   1370..2116    -  CDS            Tet-On® 3G: modified rtTA protein that binds tightly to promoters containing the tet operator in the presence of doxycycline
   2135..2645    -  promoter       hPGK promoter: human phosphoglycerate kinase 1 promoter
   2665..2713    +  polyA_signal   poly(A) signal: synthetic polyadenylation signal
   2727..2818    +  misc_feature   pause site: RNA polymerase II transcriptional pause signal from the human α2 globin gene
   2822..3189    +  promoter       TRE3GS promoter: 3rd-generation Tet-responsive promoter that can be activated by binding of Tet-On® 3G, modified to eliminate binding sites for endogenous mammalian transcription factors
   3228..3959    +  CDS            TagRFP-T: TagRFP-T is a basic (constitutively fluorescent) red fluorescent protein published in 2008, derived from Entacmaea quadricolor. It has low acid sensitivity.
   3960..3991    +  misc_feature   MCS (fragment): multiple cloning site
   4035..4364    +  CDS            sspB (fragment): SSPB_HAEIN - Experimental evidence at protein level: Swiss-Prot protein existence level 1. Also stimulates degradation of the N-terminus of RseA (residues 1-108, alone or in complex with sigma-E) by ClpX-ClpP in a non-ssrA-mediated fashion. From Haemophilus influenzae (strain ATCC 51907 / DSM 11121 / KW20 / Rd).
   4408..4491    +  CDS            large T antigen (fragment): large T antigen from SV40 (simian virus 40)
   4514..4595    +  polyA_signal   SV40 poly(A) signal: SV40 polyadenylation signal
   4617..5127    +  promoter       hPGK promoter: human phosphoglycerate kinase 1 promoter
   5163..6183    +  CDS            HygR (fragment): aminoglycoside phosphotransferase from E. coli; aph(4)-Ia; confers resistance to hygromycin
   6201..6479    +  CDS            yokD (fragment): YOKD_BACSU - Experimental evidence at protein level: Swiss-Prot protein existence level 1. May contribute to antibiotic resistance. From Bacillus subtilis (strain 168).
   6499..6723    +  polyA_signal   bGH poly(A) signal: bovine growth hormone polyadenylation signal
   6727..6748    +  promoter       SV40 promoter (fragment): SV40 enhancer and early promoter
   7824..7842    -  promoter       T3 promoter: promoter for bacteriophage T3 RNA polymerase
   7887..7903    -  protein_bind   lac operator: The lac repressor binds to the lac operator to inhibit transcription in E. coli. This inhibition can be relieved by adding lactose or isopropyl-β-D-thiogalactopyranoside (IPTG). lac repressor encoded by lacI
   7911..7941    -  promoter       lac promoter: promoter for the E. coli lac operon
   7956..7977    -  protein_bind   CAP binding site: CAP binding activates transcription in the presence of cAMP. E. coli catabolite activator protein
   7990..8082    -  CDS            lacI (fragment): lac repressor; lacI; The lac repressor binds to the lac operator to inhibit transcription in E. coli. This inhibition can be relieved by adding lactose or isopropyl-β-D-thiogalactopyranoside (IPTG).
   8265..8853    -  rep_origin     ori: high-copy-number ColE1/pMB1/pBR322/pUC origin of replication
   9024..9884    -  CDS            AmpR: β-lactamase; bla; confers resistance to ampicillin, carbenicillin, and related antibiotics
   9885..9989    -  promoter       AmpR promoter: bla
