[The description below was written by a language model from this plasmid's Addgene catalogue record and pLannotate feature annotations shown in this document.]
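Description:
pTK630 is a mammalian donor plasmid built on the pMK247 backbone, intended to place an expression cassette for RFP-Nano at the Rosa 26 locus. The 10,012-nt plasmid is propagated in E. coli through a high-copy ColE1/pUC-type origin with ampicillin selection (AmpR under its own promoter). It retains cloning-vector remnants typical of a pBluescript-like plasmid: an f1 origin, lacZα and lac promoter/operator elements, and flanking T7 and T3 promoters.

The payload is an all-in-one doxycycline-inducible system. On the reverse strand, a human PGK promoter drives Tet-On 3G (the rtTA transactivator), terminated by an SV40 polyadenylation signal. In the opposite direction, a synthetic poly(A) signal and a transcriptional pause site insulate a TRE3GS promoter, which responds to Tet-On 3G in the presence of doxycycline. This promoter controls a fusion of TagRFP-T, a short linker derived from a multiple cloning site, and an SspB fragment, followed by an SV40 poly(A). The SspB portion corresponds to "Nano", the SspB-based binding partner used in the iLID light-induced dimerisation system, so the product is a red fluorescent, light-recruitable module. A second hPGK promoter drives a hygromycin resistance gene with a bGH poly(A) for selecting stably modified mammalian cells.

The unannotated stretches flanking the cassette, between the T7 and T3 promoters, are plausible positions for Rosa 26 homology arms, but the feature table does not label them, and the record does not state the species or how integration is achieved. The associated study concerns cortical spindle-pulling forces, consistent with use in optogenetic protein targeting.
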