Addgene plasmid #114697: pTK630
Purpose: Express RFP-Nano from Rosa 26 locus
Depositing lab: Tomomi Kiyomitsu. Publication: Dynein-Dynactin-NuMA clusters generate cortical spindle-pulling forces as a multi-arm ensemble. Okumura M, Natsume T, Kanemaki MT, Kiyomitsu T. Elife. 2018 May 31;7. pii: 36559. doi: 10.7554/eLife.36559. PubMed 29848445.
Backbone
  Vector backbone: pMK247_addgene#105926
Growth in bacteria
  Bacterial resistance: Ampicillin, 100 μg/mL
  Growth temperature: 37°C
  Growth strain: DH5alpha
  Copy number: Unknown
Gene/Insert
  Gene/Insert name: RFP-Nano
Terms and licenses: Academic/Nonprofit Terms; Industry Terms: Not Available to Industry
How to cite: pTK630 was a gift from Tomomi Kiyomitsu (Addgene plasmid # 114697 ; http://n2t.net/addgene:114697 ; RRID:Addgene_114697)
